Addgene plasmid #200536: pMC-ME_2a-BFP-pA ORF-3 without ATG
Purpose: mini circle middle entry plasmid for 2a-BFP-pA ORF 3 (without ATG) with flanking BsaI cut sites
Depositing lab: Junsu Kang. Depositing organization: University of Wisconsin, Madison. Publication: Advancing knock-in approaches for robust genome editing in zebrafish. Rodriguez-Parks A, Beezley EG, Manna S, Silaban I, Almutawa SI, Cao S, Ahmed H, Guyer M, Baker S, Richards MP, Kang J. Biol Open. 2026 Feb 2:bio.062472. doi: 10.1242/bio.062472. PubMed 41630603.
Backbone
  Vector backbone: pU6a:sgRNA#3
  Backbone manufacturer: Addgene #64247
  Total vector size (bp): 3475
  Vector type: Mini-Golden
Growth in bacteria
  Bacterial resistance: Spectinomycin, 50 μg/mL
  Growth temperature: 37°C
  Growth strain: DH5alpha
  Copy number: Unknown
Gene/Insert
  Gene/Insert name: BFP
Terms and licenses: Academic/Nonprofit Terms; Industry Terms: Not Available to Industry
How to cite: pMC-ME_2a-BFP-pA ORF-3 without ATG was a gift from Junsu Kang (Addgene plasmid # 200536 ; http://n2t.net/addgene:200536 ; RRID:Addgene_200536)
