[The description below was written by a language model from this plasmid's Addgene catalogue record and pLannotate feature annotations shown in this document.]
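Description:
pMC-ME_2a-BFP-pA ORF-3 without ATG is a 3,475 bp bacterial cloning plasmid that acts as a "middle entry" module in a Golden Gate-style ("Mini-Golden") assembly system for building minicircle donor constructs. It derives from the pU6a:sgRNA#3 backbone. Propagation in E. coli relies on a high-copy ColE1/pUC-type origin, and selection is by spectinomycin through the aadA (SmR) aminoglycoside adenylyltransferase gene. Upstream of that gene, the annotation finds fragments of a class 1 integron Pc promoter and of a gentamicin acetyltransferase gene. rrnB T1 and T2 terminator sequences, together with short lacZα and lacI fragments, also appear and look like backbone remnants rather than functional parts.

The payload is a promoterless cassette made of a 2A peptide sequence, a blue fluorescent protein and a polyadenylation signal. The feature table identifies the reporter as mammalian codon-optimized monomeric TagBFP, followed by an SV40 poly(A) signal and a small T7 promoter fragment. The poly(A) signal is annotated on the opposite strand to TagBFP. The 2A element and the flanking BsaI sites named in the record are not annotated as separate features. BsaI is a type IIS enzyme, so digestion releases the module with defined overhangs for ordered ligation to other entry parts. "ORF-3 without ATG" indicates that the cassette has no start codon of its own and is set in one of three reading frames. This would let it be fused in frame to an upstream coding sequence, with the 2A sequence separating BFP from that protein during translation. The associated publication concerns knock-in genome editing in zebrafish, which suggests the module is meant for assembling reporter donors that tag endogenous genes.
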