Features (pLannotate 1.2.2; 11 found; start..end, strand, type, name):
     34..77      +  terminator     rrnB T1 terminator: Escherichia coli rrnB; transcription terminator T1 from the E. coli rrnB gene
    124..160     -  CDS            lacZα (fragment): LacZα fragment of β-galactosidase; lacZ fragment
    246..944     +  CDS            TagBFP: monomeric blue fluorescent protein mammalian codon-optimized
    955..972     -  promoter       T7 promoter (fragment): promoter for bacteriophage T7 RNA polymerase
    977..1111    -  polyA_signal   SV40 poly(A) signal: SV40 polyadenylation signal
   1286..1309    +  promoter       Pc promoter (fragment): intI1 (promoter lies within the coding sequence); class 1 integron promoter
   1485..1541    +  CDS            GmR (fragment): gentamycin acetyltransferase; aacC1; confers resistance to gentamycin
   1548..2339    +  CDS            SmR: aminoglycoside adenylyltransferase (Murphy, 1985); aadA; confers resistance to spectinomycin and streptomycin
   2432..3020    +  rep_origin     ori: high-copy-number ColE1/pMB1/pBR322/pUC origin of replication
   3203..3295    +  CDS            lacI (fragment): lac repressor; lacI; The lac repressor binds to the lac operator to inhibit transcription in E. coli. This inhibition can be relieved by adding lactose or isopropyl-β-D-thiogalactopyranoside (IPTG).
   3350..3377    -  terminator     rrnB T2 terminator: transcription terminator T2 from the E. coli rrnB gene
>Addgene plasmid #200536 | pMC-ME_2a-BFP-pA ORF-3 without ATG | addgene full sequence | sequence record 394642 | Addgene NGS Result
CTACTCAGGAGAGCGTTCACCGACAAACAACAGATAAAACGAAAGGCCCAGTCTTCCGACTGAGCCTTTC
GTTTTATTTGATGCCTGGCAGTTCCCTACTCTCGCGTTAACGCTAGCATGGATGTTTTCCCAGTCACGAC
GTTGTAAAACGACGGCCAGTCTTAAGCTCGGGCCCGGTCTCTAGTCCCGCTACAAACTTCTCTCTGCTGA
AGCAGGCTGGAGACGTGGAGGAGAACCCTGGACCTAGCGAGCTGATTAAGGAGAACATGCACATGAAGCT
GTACATGGAGGGCACCGTGGACAACCATCACTTCAAGTGCACATCCGAGGGCGAAGGCAAGCCCTACGAG
GGCACCCAGACCATGAGAATCAAGGTGGTCGAGGGCGGCCCTCTCCCCTTCGCCTTCGACATCCTGGCTA
CTAGCTTCCTCTACGGCAGCAAGACCTTCATCAACCACACCCAGGGCATCCCCGACTTCTTCAAGCAGTC
CTTCCCTGAGGGCTTCACATGGGAGAGAGTCACCACATACGAAGACGGGGGCGTGCTGACCGCTACCCAG
GACACCAGCCTCCAGGACGGCTGCCTCATCTACAACGTCAAGATCAGAGGGGTGAACTTCACATCCAACG
GCCCTGTGATGCAGAAGAAAACACTCGGCTGGGAGGCCTTCACCGAGACGCTGTACCCCGCTGACGGCGG
CCTGGAAGGCAGAAACGACATGGCCCTGAAGCTCGTGGGCGGGAGCCATCTGATCGCAAACATCAAGACC
ACATATAGATCCAAGAAACCCGCTAAGAACCTCAAGATGCCTGGCGTCTACTATGTGGACTACAGACTGG
AAAGAATCAAGGAGGCCAACAACGAGACGTACGTCGAGCAGCACGAGGTGGCAGTGGCCAGATACTGCGA
CCTCCCTAGCAAACTGGGGCACAAGCTTAATTAATAAGCTAGAACTATAGTGAGTCGTATTACGTAGATC
CAGACATGATAAGATACATTGATGAGTTTGGACAAACCACAACTAGAATGCAGTGAAAAAAATGCTTTAT
TTGTGAAATTTGTGATGCTATTGCTTTATTTGTAACCATTATAAGCTGCAATAAACAAGTTAACAACAAC
AATTGCATTCATTTTATGTTTCAGGTTCAGGGGGAGGTGTGGGAGGTTTTTTAATTCCTCAAGAGACCTC
TAGACCAGCCAGGACAGAAATGCCTCGACTTCGCTGCTACCCAAGGTTGCCGGGTGACGCACACCGTGGA
AACGGATGAAGGCACGAACCCAGTGGACATAAGCCTGTTCGGTTCGTAAGCTGTAATGCAAGTAGCGTAT
GCGCTCACGCAACTGGTCCAGAACCTTGACCGAACGCAGCGGTGGTAACGGCGCAGTGGCGGTTTTCATG
GCTTGTTATGACTGTTTTTTTGGGGTACAGTCTATGCCTCGGGCATCCAAGCAGCAAGCGCGTTACGCCG
TGGGTCGATGTTTGATGTTATGGAGCAGCAACGATGTTACGCAGCAGGGCAGTCGCCCTAAAACAAAGTT
AAACATTATGAGGGAAGCGGTGATCGCCGAAGTATCGACTCAACTATCAGAGGTAGTTGGCGTCATCGAG
CGCCATCTCGAACCGACGTTGCTGGCCGTACATTTGTACGGCTCCGCAGTGGATGGCGGCCTGAAGCCAC
ACAGTGATATTGATTTGCTGGTTACGGTGACCGTAAGGCTTGATGAAACAACGCGGCGAGCTTTGATCAA
CGACCTTTTGGAAACTTCGGCTTCCCCTGGAGAGAGCGAGATTCTCCGCGCTGTAGAAGTCACCATTGTT
GTGCACGACGACATCATTCCGTGGCGTTATCCAGCTAAGCGCGAACTGCAATTTGGAGAATGGCAGCGCA
ATGACATTCTTGCAGGTATCTTCGAGCCAGCCACGATCGACATTGATCTGGCTATCTTGCTGACAAAAGC
AAGAGAACATAGCGTTGCCTTGGTAGGTCCAGCGGCGGAGGAACTCTTTGATCCGGTTCCTGAACAGGAT
CTATTTGAGGCGCTAAATGAAACCTTAACGCTATGGAACTCGCCGCCCGACTGGGCTGGCGATGAGCGAA
ATGTAGTGCTTACGTTGTCCCGCATTTGGTACAGCGCAGTAACCGGCAAAATCGCGCCGAAGGATGTCGC
TGCCGACTGGGCAATGGAGCGCCTGCCGGCCCAGTATCAGCCCGTCATACTTGAAGCTAGACAGGCTTAT
CTTGGACAAGAAGAAGATCGCTTGGCCTCGCGCGCAGATCAGTTGGAAGAATTTGTCCACTACGTGAAAG
GCGAGATCACCAAGGTAGTCGGCAAATAACCCTCGAGCCACCCATGACCAAAATCCCTTAACGTGAGTTA
CGCGTCGTTCCACTGAGCGTCAGACCCCGTAGAAAAGATCAAAGGATCTTCTTGAGATCCTTTTTTTCTG
CGCGTAATCTGCTGCTTGCAAACAAAAAAACCACCGCTACCAGCGGTGGTTTGTTTGCCGGATCAAGAGC
TACCAACTCTTTTTCCGAAGGTAACTGGCTTCAGCAGAGCGCAGATACCAAATACTGTTCTTCTAGTGTA
GCCGTAGTTAGGCCACCACTTCAAGAACTCTGTAGCACCGCCTACATACCTCGCTCTGCTAATCCTGTTA
CCAGTGGCTGCTGCCAGTGGCGATAAGTCGTGTCTTACCGGGTTGGACTCAAGACGATAGTTACCGGATA
AGGCGCAGCGGTCGGGCTGAACGGGGGGTTCGTGCACACAGCCCAGCTTGGAGCGAACGACCTACACCGA
ACTGAGATACCTACAGCGTGAGCTATGAGAAAGCGCCACGCTTCCCGAAGGGAGAAAGGCGGACAGGTAT
CCGGTAAGCGGCAGGGTCGGAACAGGAGAGCGCACGAGGGAGCTTCCAGGGGGAAACGCCTGGTATCTTT
ATAGTCCTGTCGGGTTTCGCCACCTCTGACTTGAGCGTCGATTTTTGTGATGCTCGTCAGGGGGGCGGAG
CCTATGGAAAAACGCCAGCAACGCGGCCTTTTTACGGTTCCTGGCCTTTTGCTGGCCTTTTGCTCACATG
TTCTTTCCTGCGTTATCCCCTGATTCTGTGGATAACCGTATTACCGCCTTTGAGTGAGCTGATACCGCTC
GCCGCAGCCGAACGACCGAGCGCAGCGAGTCAGTGAGCGAGGAAGCGGAAGAGCGCCCAATACGCAAACC
GCCTCTCCCCGCGCGTTGGCCGATTCATTAATGCAGCTGGCACGACAGGTTTCCCGACTGGAAAGCGGGC
AGTGAGCGCAACGCAATTAATACGCGTACCGCTAGCCAGGAAGAGTTTGTAGAAACGCAAAAAGGCCATC
CGTCAGGATGGCCTTCTGCTTAGTTTGATGCCTGGCAGTTTATGGCGGGCGTCCTGCCCGCCACCCTCCG
GGCCGTTGCTTCACAACGTTCAAATCCGCTCCCGGCGGATTTGTC
